Addgene plasmid #184660: pLPC-MYC.Mm.RAP1.delta.MYB
Purpose: Retroviral expression of mouse RAP1 delta MYB
Depositing lab: Agnel Sfeir. Depositing organization: Memorial Sloan-Kettering Cancer Center. Publication: Rap1 regulates TIP60 function during fate transition between two-cell-like and pluripotent states. Barry RM, Sacco O, Mameri A, Stojaspal M, Kartsonis W, Shah P, De Ioannes P, Hofr C, Cote J, Sfeir A. Genes Dev. 2022 Feb 24. pii: gad.349039.121. doi: 10.1101/gad.349039.121. PubMed 35210222.
Backbone
  Vector backbone: pLPC
  Backbone size w/o insert (bp): 5671
  Total vector size (bp): 6661
  Vector type: Mammalian Expression, Retroviral
  Selectable markers: Puromycin
Growth in bacteria
  Bacterial resistance: Ampicillin, 100 μg/mL
  Growth temperature: 37°C
  Growth strain: NEB Stable
  Copy number: Unknown
Gene/Insert
  Gene/Insert name: rap1
  Species: M. musculus (mouse)
  Mutation: rap1 delta MYB
  Promoter: CMV
  Tag / fusion protein: MYC (N terminal on backbone)
  Cloning method: Restriction Enzyme; 5′ cloning site BamHI (unknown if destroyed); 3′ cloning site EcoRI (unknown if destroyed)
  Sequencing primers: 5′ GGATCCGCGGAGGCGA; 3′ TTATTTCTTTCGGAATTCAATCCTCCGAGC
Terms and licenses: Academic/Nonprofit Terms; Industry Terms: Not Available to Industry
Depositor comments: Please visit https://www.biorxiv.org/content/10.1101/2021.11.02.467017v1 for bioRxiv preprint.
How to cite: pLPC-MYC.Mm.RAP1.delta.MYB was a gift from Agnel Sfeir (Addgene plasmid # 184660 ; http://n2t.net/addgene:184660 ; RRID:Addgene_184660)
