[The description below was written by a language model from this plasmid's Addgene catalogue record and pLannotate feature annotations shown in this document.]
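Description:
pLPC-MYC.Mm.RAP1.delta.MYB is a gammaretroviral mammalian expression vector built on the pLPC backbone, designed to deliver a MYC-tagged mutant of mouse RAP1 (Terf2ip) into cultured cells. In bacteria it is maintained through a high-copy ColE1/pUC-type origin and an ampicillin resistance gene (β-lactamase with its own promoter). The retroviral portion is flanked by Moloney murine leukemia virus long terminal repeats and carries an MESV-type Ψ packaging signal with a truncated gag segment lacking its start codon. Together these allow the transcribed genome to be encapsidated when viral proteins are supplied in trans by a packaging system, without the vector encoding functional viral proteins itself.

Downstream of the packaging region sits a puromycin N-acetyltransferase gene, positioned for expression from the 5′ LTR transcript, which allows selection of stably transduced cells. An internal human CMV immediate-early enhancer/promoter then drives the payload: an N-terminal MYC epitope supplied by the backbone (annotated only as a fragment of a 3xMyc feature, so probably a single copy), followed by the mouse Rap1 coding sequence cloned between BamHI and EcoRI sites. The insert carries the delta MYB mutation, a deletion of the protein's MYB domain, though the record does not give the exact residues removed. A T7 promoter lies just upstream of the tag. Several short annotated fragments (HIV-1 LTR, bom, lacI) appear to be backbone remnants or incidental matches rather than functional elements.

RAP1 is a shelterin component with roles in telomere regulation and transcription. The associated study concerns its regulation of TIP60 during transitions between two-cell-like and pluripotent states, so the construct presumably serves to test the contribution of the MYB domain.
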