Features (pLannotate 1.2.2; 17 found; start..end, strand, type, name):
    182..770     -  rep_origin     ori: high-copy-number ColE1/pMB1/pBR322/pUC origin of replication
    930..1790    -  CDS            AmpR: β-lactamase; bla; confers resistance to ampicillin, carbenicillin, and related antibiotics
   1791..1895    -  promoter       AmpR promoter: bla
   1926..2395    +  LTR            LTR: long terminal repeat from Moloney murine leukemia virus
   2519..2793    +  misc_feature   MESV Ψ (fragment): packaging signal of murine embryonic stem cell virus
   2860..3276    +  CDS            gag (truncated): truncated Moloney murine leukemia virus (MMLV) gag gene lacking the start codon
   3294..3893    +  CDS            PuroR: puromycin N-acetyltransferase; pac from Streptomyces alboniger; confers resistance to puromycin
   3966..4018    -  misc_feature   bom (fragment): basis of mobility region from pBR322
   4173..4552    +  enhancer       CMV enhancer: human cytomegalovirus immediate early enhancer
   4553..4756    +  promoter       CMV promoter: human cytomegalovirus (CMV) immediate early promoter
   4752..4785    +  LTR            5' LTR (truncated) (fragment): truncated 5' long terminal repeat (LTR) from HIV-1
   4801..4819    +  promoter       T7 promoter: promoter for bacteriophage T7 RNA polymerase
   4858..4886    +  CDS            3xMyc (fragment): 3 tandem Myc epitope tags
   4908..5882    +  CDS            Terf2ip (fragment): TE2IP_MOUSE - Also known as Rap1. Experimental evidence at protein level: Swiss-Prot protein existence level 1. Acts both as a regulator of telomere function and as a transcription regulator. Involved in the regulation of telomere length and protection as a component of the shelterin complex (telosome). In contrast to other components of the shelterin complex, it is dispensible for telomere capping and does not participate in the protection of telomeres against non-homologous end-joining (NHEJ)- mediated repair. Instead, it is required to negatively regulate telomere recombination and is essen
   5951..6072    +  LTR            3' LTR (ΔU3) (fragment): self-inactivating 3' long terminal repeat (LTR) from Moloney murine leukemia virus
   6073..6542    +  LTR            LTR: long terminal repeat from Moloney murine leukemia virus
   6608..6660    -  CDS            lacI (fragment): lac repressor; lacI; The lac repressor binds to the lac operator to inhibit transcription in E. coli. This inhibition can be relieved by adding lactose or isopropyl-β-D-thiogalactopyranoside (IPTG).
>Addgene plasmid #184660 | pLPC-MYC.Mm.RAP1.delta.MYB | addgene full sequence | sequence record 362571 | Addgene NGS Result
CTTCCGCTTCCTCGCTCACTGACTCGCTGCGCTCGGTCGTTCGGCTGCGGCGAGCGGTATCAGCTCACTC
AAAGGCGGTAATACGGTTATCCACAGAATCAGGGGATAACGCAGGAAAGAACATGTGAGCAAAAGGCCAG
CAAAAGGCCAGGAACCGTAAAAAGGCCGCGTTGCTGGCGTTTTTCCATAGGCTCCGCCCCCCTGACGAGC
ATCACAAAAATCGACGCTCAAGTCAGAGGTGGCGAAACCCGACAGGACTATAAAGATACCAGGCGTTTCC
CCCTGGAAGCTCCCTCGTGCGCTCTCCTGTTCCGACCCTGCCGCTTACCGGATACCTGTCCGCCTTTCTC
CCTTCGGGAAGCGTGGCGCTTTCTCATAGCTCACGCTGTAGGTATCTCAGTTCGGTGTAGGTCGTTCGCT
CCAAGCTGGGCTGTGTGCACGAACCCCCCGTTCAGCCCGACCGCTGCGCCTTATCCGGTAACTATCGTCT
TGAGTCCAACCCGGTAAGACACGACTTATCGCCACTGGCAGCAGCCACTGGTAACAGGATTAGCAGAGCG
AGGTATGTAGGCGGTGCTACAGAGTTCTTGAAGTGGTGGCCTAACTACGGCTACACTAGAAGAACAGTAT
TTGGTATCTGCGCTCTGCTGAAGCCAGTTACCTTCGGAAAAAGAGTTGGTAGCTCTTGATCCGGCAAACA
AACCACCGCTGGTAGCGGTGGTTTTTTTGTTTGCAAGCAGCAGATTACGCGCAGAAAAAAAGGATCTCAA
GAAGATCCTTTGATCTTTTCTACGGGGTCTGACGCTCAGTGGAACGAAAACTCACGTTAAGGGATTTTGG
TCATGAGATTATCAAAAAGGATCTTCACCTAGATCCTTTTGCGGCCGCAAATCAATCTAAAGTATATATG
AGTAAACTTGGTCTGACAGTTACCAATGCTTAATCAGTGAGGCACCTATCTCAGCGATCTGTCTATTTCG
TTCATCCATAGTTGCCTGACTCCCCGTCGTGTAGATAACTACGATACGGGAGGGCTTACCATCTGGCCCC
AGTGCTGCAATGATACCGCGAGACCCACGCTCACCGGCTCCAGATTTATCAGCAATAAACCAGCCAGCCG
GAAGGGCCGAGCGCAGAAGTGGTCCTGCAACTTTATCCGCCTCCATCCAGTCTATTAATTGTTGCCGGGA
AGCTAGAGTAAGTAGTTCGCCAGTTAATAGTTTGCGCAACGTTGTTGCCATTGCTACAGGCATCGTGGTG
TCACGCTCGTCGTTTGGTATGGCTTCATTCAGCTCCGGTTCCCAACGATCAAGGCGAGTTACATGATCCC
CCATGTTGTGCAAAAAAGCGGTTAGCTCCTTCGGTCCTCCGATCGTTGTCAGAAGTAAGTTGGCCGCAGT
GTTATCACTCATGGTTATGGCAGCACTGCATAATTCTCTTACTGTCATGCCATCCGTAAGATGCTTTTCT
GTGACTGGTGAGTACTCAACCAAGTCATTCTGAGAATAGTGTATGCGGCGACCGAGTTGCTCTTGCCCGG
CGTCAATACGGGATAATACCGCGCCACATAGCAGAACTTTAAAAGTGCTCATCATTGGAAAACGTTCTTC
GGGGCGAAAACTCTCAAGGATCTTACCGCTGTTGAGATCCAGTTCGATGTAACCCACTCGTGCACCCAAC
TGATCTTCAGCATCTTTTACTTTCACCAGCGTTTCTGGGTGAGCAAAAACAGGAAGGCAAAATGCCGCAA
AAAAGGGAATAAGGGCGACACGGAAATGTTGAATACTCATACTCTTCCTTTTTCAATATTATTGAAGCAT
TTATCAGGGTTATTGTCTCATGAGCGGATACATATTTGAATGTATTTAGAAAAATAAACAAATAGGGGTT
CCGCGCACATTTCCCCGAAAAGTGCCACCTGCAGCCTGAATATGGGCCAAACAGGATATCTGTGGTAAGC
AGTTCCTGCCCCGGCTCAGGGCCAAGAACAGATGGAACAGCTGAATATGGGCCAAACAGGATATCTGTGG
TAAGCAGTTCCTGCCCCGGCTCAGGGCCAAGAACAGATGGTCCCCAGATGCGGTCCAGCCCTCAGCAGTT
TCTAGAGAACCATCAGATGTTTCCAGGGTGCCCCAAGGACCTGAAATGACCCTGTGCCTTATTTGAACTA
ACCAATCAGTTCGCTTCTCGCTTCTGTTCGCGCGCTTCTGCTCCCCGAGCTCAATAAAAGAGCCCACAAC
CCCTCACTCGGGGCGCCAGTCCTCCGATTGACTGAGTCGCCCGGGTACCCGTGTATCCAATAAACCCTCT
TGCAGTTGCATCCGACTTGTGGTCTCGCTGTTCCTTGGGAGGGTCTCCTCTGAGTGATTGACTACCCGTC
AGCGGGGGTCTTTCATTTGGGGGCTCGTCCGGGATCGGGAGACCCCTGCCCAGGGACCACCGACCCACCA
CCGGGAGGCAAGCTGGCCAGCAACTTATCTGTGTCTGTCCGATTGTCTAGTGTCTATGACTGATTTTATG
CGCCTGCGTCGGTACTAGTTAGCTAACTAGCTCTGTATCTGGCGGACCCGTGGTGGAACTGACGAGTTCT
GAACACCCGGCCGCAACCCTGGGAGACGTCCCAGGGACTTTGGGGGCCGTTTTTGTGGCCCGACCTGAGG
AAGGGAGTCGATGTGGAATCCGACCCCGTCAGGATATGTGGTTCTGGTAGGAGACGAGAACCTAAAACAG
TTCCCGCCTCCGTCTGAATTTTTGCTTTCGGTTTGGAACCGAAGCCGCGCGTCTTGTCTGCTGCAGCGCT
GCAGCATCGTTCTGTGTTGTCTCTGTCTGACTGTGTTTCTGTATTTGTCTGAAAATTAGGGCCAGACTGT
TACCACTCCCTTAAGTTTGACCTTAGGTCACTGGAAAGATGTCGAGCGGATCGCTCACAACCAGTCGGTA
GATGTCAAGAAGAGACGTTGGGTTACCTTCTGCTCTGCAGAATGGCCAACCTTTAACGTCGGATGGCCGC
GAGACGGCACCTTTAACCGAGACCTCATCACCCAGGTTAAGATCAAGGTCTTTTCACCTGGCCCGCATGG
ACACCCAGACCAGGTCCCCTACATCGTGACCTGGGAAGCCTTGGCTTTTGACCCCCCTCCCTGGGTCAAG
CCCTTTGTACACCCTAAGCCTCCGCCTCCTCTTCCTCCATCCGCCCCGTCTCTCCCCCTTGAACCTCCTC
GTTCGACCCCGCCTCGATCCTCCCTTTATCCAGCCCTCACTCCTTCTCTAGGCGCCGGCCGGATCAGCTT
ACCATGACCGAGTACAAGCCCACGGTGCGCCTCGCCACCCGCGACGACGTCCCCAGGGCCGTACGCACCC
TCGCCGCCGCGTTCGCCGACTACCCCGCCACGCGCCACACCGTCGATCCGGACCGCCACATCGAGCGGGT
CACCGAGCTGCAAGAACTCTTCCTCACGCGCGTCGGGCTCGACATCGGCAAGGTGTGGGTCGCGGACGAC
GGCGCCGCGGTGGCGGTCTGGACCACGCCGGAGAGCGTCGAAGCGGGGGCGGTGTTCGCCGAGATCGGCC
CGCGCATGGCCGAGTTGAGCGGTTCCCGGCTGGCCGCGCAGCAACAGATGGAAGGCCTCCTGGCGCCGCA
CCGGCCCAAGGAGCCCGCGTGGTTCCTGGCCACCGTCGGCGTCTCGCCCGACCACCAGGGCAAGGGTCTG
GGCAGCGCCGTCGTGCTCCCCGGAGTGGAGGCGGCCGAGCGCGCCGGGGTGCCCGCCTTCCTGGAGACCT
CCGCGCCCCGCAACCTCCCCTTCTACGAGCGGCTCGGCTTCACCGTCACCGCCGACGTCGAGGTGCCCGA
AGGACCGCGCACCTGGTGCATGACCCGCAAGCCCGGTGCCTGACGCCCGCCCCACGACCCGCAGCGCCCG
ACCGAAAGGAGCGCACGACCCCATGCATCGGATCTCCCGATCCCCTATGGTGCACTCTCAGTACAATCTG
CTCTGATGCCGCATAGTTAAGCCAGTATCTGCTCCCTGCTTGTGTGTTGGAGGTCGCTGAGTAGTGCGCG
AGCAAAATTTAAGCTACAACAAGGCAAGGCTTGACCGACAATTGCATGAAGAATCTGCTTAGGGTTAGGC
GTTTTGCGCTGCTTCGCGATGTACGGGCCAGATATACGCGTTGACATTGATTATTGACTAGTTATTAATA
GTAATCAATTACGGGGTCATTAGTTCATAGCCCATATATGGAGTTCCGCGTTACATAACTTACGGTAAAT
GGCCCGCCTGGCTGACCGCCCAACGACCCCCGCCCATTGACGTCAATAATGACGTATGTTCCCATAGTAA
CGCCAATAGGGACTTTCCATTGACGTCAATGGGTGGAGTATTTACGGTAAACTGCCCACTTGGCAGTACA
TCAAGTGTATCATATGCCAAGTACGCCCCCTATTGACGTCAATGACGGTAAATGGCCCGCCTGGCATTAT
GCCCAGTACATGACCTTATGGGACTTTCCTACTTGGCAGTACATCTACGTATTAGTCATCGCTATTACCA
TGGTGATGCGGTTTTGGCAGTACATCAATGGGCGTGGATAGCGGTTTGACTCACGGGGATTTCCAAGTCT
CCACCCCATTGACGTCAATGGGAGTTTGTTTTGGCACCAAAATCAACGGGACTTTCCAAAATGTCGTAAC
AACTCCGCCCCATTGACGCAAATGGGCGGTAGGCGTGTACGGTGGGAGGTCTATATAAGCAGAGCTCTCT
GGCTAACTAGAGAACCCACTGCTTACTGGCTTATCGAAATTAATACGACTCACTATAGGGAGACCCAAGC
TTGGTACCGAGCTCGGATCAGCCACCATGGAACAAAAGTTGATTTCTGAAGAAGATTTGTTAAGAAAGAG
AGGATCCGCGGAGGCGATGGATCTGGGTAAAGACCCCAATGGGCCCACTCACTCCTCCACTCTGTTCGTG
AGAGAAGACGGCAGCGCCATGTCGTTTTACGTGCGGCCCAGCTCGGCCAAGCGCCGGCTGTCGACGCTCA
TCCTGCACGGCGGCGGCACCGTGTGTCGGGTGCAGGAACCCGGAGCCGTGCTTCTCGCCCAGCCCGGGGA
GGCGCTGGCCGAGGCTTCGGGCGACTTCATCTCCACGCAGTACATCCTAGACTGCGTGGATCGCAACGAG
AAGCTGGACCTGGAGGCCTATCGGCTGGGCCTGACGGAGCAGGCGTCCGATCCGAAGCCCGGGGCTTCCA
CCGAGGGCTCCACGGAACCGGAGCCGCAGCCCCTGCTGCAGGCCCCGGTCAGCCCGTCCTCCCAGAAGCT
CAAACGGAAGGCGGAGCAGGACCCCGAGGCCGCGGATAGCGGAGAGCCACAGAACAAGAGAGCGCCAGAC
TTGCCTGAGGAGGAGTGTGTGAAAGGAGAGATCAAGGAGAATGGAGAGGCAGACAACAAGCTGTTTGAGG
AAGCCGCTCCGGAGTTCGGAGAAGCCGTGGTGGATGAGAGCCCTGACTTTGAAATACATATAACGATGTG
TGATGGTGATCCACCCACACCCGAGGAAGACTCAGAAACACAGCCAGACGAGGAGGAAGAAGAACCAAAA
GTTTCTACGCAAGAAGTGGGAACTGCCATTAAGGTGATCCGGCAGCTAATGGAGAAGTTCAACTTGGATC
TATCAACAGTTACACAGGCCTTGCTGAAGAACAGTGGTGAGCTGGAGGCCACGTCCTCCTTCTTAGAGTC
GGGGCGGAGACCCGACGGTTATCCCATTTGGTGCAGACAAGATGACTTAGATTTGCAGAAGGACGATGAC
GACACGAAAAATGCACTGGTCAAAAAGTTTGGAGCTCAGAACGTTGCTCGGAGGATTGAATTCCGAAAGA
AATAACTCGAGCATGCATCTAGAGGGCCGATAAAATAAAAGATTTTATTTAGTCTCCAGAAAAAGGGGGG
AATGAAAGACCCCACCTGTAGGTTTGGCAAGCTAGCTTAAGTAACGCCATTTTGCAAGGCATGGAAAAAT
ACATAACTGAGAATAGAGAAGTTCAGATCAAGGTCAGGAACAGATGGAACAGCTGAATATGGGCCAAACA
GGATATCTGTGGTAAGCAGTTCCTGCCCCGGCTCAGGGCCAAGAACAGATGGAACAGCTGAATATGGGCC
AAACAGGATATCTGTGGTAAGCAGTTCCTGCCCCGGCTCAGGGCCAAGAACAGATGGTCCCCAGATGCGG
TCCAGCCCTCAGCAGTTTCTAGAGAACCATCAGATGTTTCCAGGGTGCCCCAAGGACCTGAAATGACCCT
GTGCCTTATTTGAACTAACCAATCAGTTCGCTTCTCGCTTCTGTTCGCGCGCTTCTGCTCCCCGAGCTCA
ATAAAAGAGCCCACAACCCCTCACTCGGGGCGCCAGTCCTCCGATTGACTGAGTCGCCCGGGTACCCGTG
TATCCAATAAACCCTCTTGCAGTTGCATCCGACTTGTGGTCTCGCTGTTCCTTGGGAGGGTCTCCTCTGA
GTGATTGACTACCCGTCAGCGGGGGTCTTTCACATGCAGCATGTATCAAAATTAATTTGGTTTTTTTTCT
TAAGTATTTACATTAAATGGCCATAGTTGCATTAATGAATCGGCCAACGCGCGGGGAGAGGCGGTTTGCG
TATTGGGCGCT
